Addgene plasmid #79030: pFastBac1-OSF-TRIM5alpha(African green monkey pygerythrus)(1-293)
Purpose: Baculoviral entry vector to produce Bac-to-bac baculoviruses
Depositing lab: Wesley Sundquist. Depositing organization: University of Utah. Publication: Primate TRIM5 proteins form hexagonal nets on HIV-1 capsids. Li YL, Chandrasekaran V, Carter SD, Woodward CL, Christensen DE, Dryden KA, Pornillos O, Yeager M, Ganser-Pornillos BK, Jensen GJ, Sundquist WI. Elife. 2016 Jun 2;5. pii: e16269. doi: 10.7554/eLife.16269. PubMed 27253068.
Backbone
  Vector backbone: pFastBac1
  Backbone manufacturer: Life Technologies
  Backbone size w/o insert (bp): 4775
  Total vector size (bp): 5841
  Vector type: Insect Expression
  Selectable markers: Ampicillin
Growth in bacteria
  Bacterial resistance: Gentamicin, 10 μg/mL
  Growth temperature: 37°C
  Growth strain: DH5alpha
  Growth instructions: requires transformation into E. coli DH10Bac for bacmid production
  Copy number: High Copy
Gene/Insert
  Gene/Insert name: OSF-TRIM5alpha(African green monkey pygerythrus)(1-293) (alt name: OSF-TRIM5alpha(AGMpyg)deltaSPRY)
  Species: Chlorocebus pygerythrus pygerythrus
  Insert size (bp): 1041
  Mutation: deleted amino acid 294-515 from frican green monkey pygerythrus TRIM5alpha
  GenBank ID: AAW72440.1
  Promoter: polyhedrin
  Tag / fusion protein: OneSTrEP-FLAG (N terminal on insert)
  Cloning method: Ligation Independent Cloning
  Sequencing primers: 5′ ATACCGTCCCACCATCG; 3′ GATCCTCTAGTACTTCTCG
Terms and licenses: Academic/Nonprofit Terms; Industry Terms: Not Available to Industry
How to cite: pFastBac1-OSF-TRIM5alpha(African green monkey pygerythrus)(1-293) was a gift from Wesley Sundquist (Addgene plasmid # 79030 ; http://n2t.net/addgene:79030 ; RRID:Addgene_79030)
