[The description below was written by a language model from this plasmid's Addgene catalogue record and pLannotate feature annotations shown in this document.]
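Description:
pFastBac1-OSF-TRIM5alpha(African green monkey pygerythrus)(1-293) is a baculovirus donor (entry) plasmid built on the pFastBac1 backbone for the Bac-to-Bac system, intended for protein production in insect cells. It is maintained in E. coli through a high-copy ColE1/pUC-type origin and also carries an f1 origin. The feature table shows both an ampicillin resistance gene (β-lactamase) in the backbone and a gentamicin acetyltransferase gene. The catalogue lists gentamicin as the bacterial resistance and ampicillin under selectable markers. The gentamicin marker lies between the Tn7R and Tn7L ends, together with the expression cassette, so the whole mini-Tn7 segment can be transposed into a baculovirus shuttle genome (bacmid) in a DH10Bac-type host. The resulting recombinant bacmid is then used to generate baculovirus.

The expression cassette is driven by the polyhedrin promoter from Autographa californica, a very late baculoviral promoter, and is terminated by an SV40 polyadenylation signal. It encodes residues 1–293 of TRIM5alpha from the African green monkey Chlorocebus pygerythrus, with residues 294–515 deleted. The alternative name describes this truncation as deltaSPRY, meaning the C-terminal SPRY domain is removed. An N-terminal OneSTrEP-FLAG tag is fused to the insert, annotated as two Strep-Tag II repeats followed by a FLAG epitope, which allows Strep-Tactin affinity purification and antibody detection. The automated annotation matched the coding region to rhesus macaque TRIM5, which reflects homology rather than the recorded source species. TRIM5alpha is a capsid-specific retroviral restriction factor. The associated study concerns TRIM5 proteins forming hexagonal nets on HIV-1 capsids, so the construct fits production of recombinant truncated protein for such structural and biochemical work.
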