Features (pLannotate 1.2.2; 18 found; start..end, strand, type, name):
      2..457     +  rep_origin     f1 ori (sequence partly withheld): f1 bacteriophage origin of replication; arrow indicates direction of (+) strand synthesis
    484..588     +  promoter       AmpR promoter: bla
    589..1449    +  CDS            AmpR: β-lactamase; bla; confers resistance to ampicillin, carbenicillin, and related antibiotics
   1620..2208    +  rep_origin     ori: high-copy-number ColE1/pMB1/pBR322/pUC origin of replication
   2394..2443    -  misc_feature   bom (fragment): basis of mobility region from pBR322
   2511..2735    -  mobile_element Tn7R: mini-Tn7 element (right end of the Tn7 transposon) Tn7
   2802..3335    -  CDS            GmR: gentamycin acetyltransferase; aacC1; confers resistance to gentamycin
   3524..3552    -  promoter       Pc promoter: intI1 (promoter lies within the coding sequence); class 1 integron promoter
   3530..3877    -  CDS            YPR2_ECOLX (fragment): Protein predicted: Swiss-Prot protein existence level 4. From Escherichia coli.
   3904..3995    +  promoter       polyhedrin promoter: polh from Autographa californica; promoter for the baculovirus polyhedrin gene
   4080..4099    +  CDS            Strep-Tag II (fragment): peptide that binds Strep-Tactin®, an engineered form of streptavidin
   4140..4162    +  CDS            Strep-Tag II (fragment): peptide that binds Strep-Tactin®, an engineered form of streptavidin
   4170..4193    +  CDS            FLAG: FLAG® epitope tag, followed by an enterokinase cleavage site
   4233..5111    +  CDS            TRIM5 (fragment): TRIM5_MACMU - Experimental evidence at protein level: Swiss-Prot protein existence level 1. Capsid-specific restriction factor that prevents infection from non-host-adapted retroviruses. Blocks viral replication early in the life cycle, after viral entry but before reverse transcription. In addition to acting as a capsid-specific restriction factor, also acts as a pattern recognition receptor that activates innate immune signaling in response to the retroviral capsid lattice. Binding to the viral capsid triggers its E3 ubiquitin ligase activity, and in concert with the heterodimeric ubiquitin
   5225..5308    +  CDS            large T antigen (fragment): large T antigen from SV40 (simian virus 40)
   5331..5465    +  polyA_signal   SV40 poly(A) signal: SV40 polyadenylation signal
   5494..5659    -  mobile_element Tn7L: mini-Tn7 element (left end of the Tn7 transposon) Tn7
   5822..5838    +  CDS            lacZα (fragment): LacZα fragment of β-galactosidase; lacZ fragment
>Addgene plasmid #79030 | pFastBac1-OSF-TRIM5alpha(African green monkey pygerythrus)(1-293) | depositor full sequence | sequence record 147998 | pFastBac1-OSF-TRIM5alpha(African green monkey pygerythrus)(1-293)
G
[124 nt withheld, positions 2-125]
C
[91 nt withheld, positions 127-217]
A
[49 nt withheld, positions 219-267]
CCTTTGACGTTGGAGTCCACGTTCTTT
[37 nt withheld, positions 295-331]
ACCCTATCTCGGTCTATTCTTTTGATTTATAAGGGATTTTGCCGATTTCGGCCTATTGGTTAAAAAATGA
GCTGATTTAACAAAAATTTAACGCGAATTTTAACAAAATATTAACGTTTACAATTTCAGGTGGCACTTTT
CGGGGAAATGTGCGCGGAACCCCTATTTGTTTATTTTTCTAAATACATTCAAATATGTATCCGCTCATGA
GACAATAACCCTGATAAATGCTTCAATAATATTGAAAAAGGAAGAGTATGAGTATTCAACATTTCCGTGT
CGCCCTTATTCCCTTTTTTGCGGCATTTTGCCTTCCTGTTTTTGCTCACCCAGAAACGCTGGTGAAAGTA
AAAGATGCTGAAGATCAGTTGGGTGCACGAGTGGGTTACATCGAACTGGATCTCAACAGCGGTAAGATCC
TTGAGAGTTTTCGCCCCGAAGAACGTTTTCCAATGATGAGCACTTTTAAAGTTCTGCTATGTGGCGCGGT
ATTATCCCGTATTGACGCCGGGCAAGAGCAACTCGGTCGCCGCATACACTATTCTCAGAATGACTTGGTT
GAGTACTCACCAGTCACAGAAAAGCATCTTACGGATGGCATGACAGTAAGAGAATTATGCAGTGCTGCCA
TAACCATGAGTGATAACACTGCGGCCAACTTACTTCTGACAACGATCGGAGGACCGAAGGAGCTAACCGC
TTTTTTGCACAACATGGGGGATCATGTAACTCGCCTTGATCGTTGGGAACCGGAGCTGAATGAAGCCATA
CCAAACGACGAGCGTGACACCACGATGCCTGTAGCAATGGCAACAACGTTGCGCAAACTATTAACTGGCG
AACTACTTACTCTAGCTTCCCGGCAACAATTAATAGACTGGATGGAGGCGGATAAAGTTGCAGGACCACT
TCTGCGCTCGGCCCTTCCGGCTGGCTGGTTTATTGCTGATAAATCTGGAGCCGGTGAGCGTGGGTCTCGC
GGTATCATTGCAGCACTGGGGCCAGATGGTAAGCCCTCCCGTATCGTAGTTATCTACACGACGGGGAGTC
AGGCAACTATGGATGAACGAAATAGACAGATCGCTGAGATAGGTGCCTCACTGATTAAGCATTGGTAACT
GTCAGACCAAGTTTACTCATATATACTTTAGATTGATTTAAAACTTCATTTTTAATTTAAAAGGATCTAG
GTGAAGATCCTTTTTGATAATCTCATGACCAAAATCCCTTAACGTGAGTTTTCGTTCCACTGAGCGTCAG
ACCCCGTAGAAAAGATCAAAGGATCTTCTTGAGATCCTTTTTTTCTGCGCGTAATCTGCTGCTTGCAAAC
AAAAAAACCACCGCTACCAGCGGTGGTTTGTTTGCCGGATCAAGAGCTACCAACTCTTTTTCCGAAGGTA
ACTGGCTTCAGCAGAGCGCAGATACCAAATACTGTCCTTCTAGTGTAGCCGTAGTTAGGCCACCACTTCA
AGAACTCTGTAGCACCGCCTACATACCTCGCTCTGCTAATCCTGTTACCAGTGGCTGCTGCCAGTGGCGA
TAAGTCGTGTCTTACCGGGTTGGACTCAAGACGATAGTTACCGGATAAGGCGCAGCGGTCGGGCTGAACG
GGGGGTTCGTGCACACAGCCCAGCTTGGAGCGAACGACCTACACCGAACTGAGATACCTACAGCGTGAGC
ATTGAGAAAGCGCCACGCTTCCCGAAGGGAGAAAGGCGGACAGGTATCCGGTAAGCGGCAGGGTCGGAAC
AGGAGAGCGCACGAGGGAGCTTCCAGGGGGAAACGCCTGGTATCTTTATAGTCCTGTCGGGTTTCGCCAC
CTCTGACTTGAGCGTCGATTTTTGTGATGCTCGTCAGGGGGGCGGAGCCTATGGAAAAACGCCAGCAACG
CGGCCTTTTTACGGTTCCTGGCCTTTTGCTGGCCTTTTGCTCACATGTTCTTTCCTGCGTTATCCCCTGA
TTCTGTGGATAACCGTATTACCGCCTTTGAGTGAGCTGATACCGCTCGCCGCAGCCGAACGACCGAGCGC
AGCGAGTCAGTGAGCGAGGAAGCGGAAGAGCGCCTGATGCGGTATTTTCTCCTTACGCATCTGTGCGGTA
TTTCACACCGCAGACCAGCCGCGTAACCTGGCAAAATCGGTTACGGTTGAGTAATAAATGGATGCCCTGC
GTAAGCGGGTGTGGGCGGACAATAAAGTCTTAAACTGAACAAAATAGATCTAAACTATGACAATAAAGTC
TTAAACTAGACAGAATAGTTGTAAACTGAAATCAGTCCAGTTATGCTGTGAAAAAGCATACTGGACTTTT
GTTATGGCTAAAGCAAACTCTTCATTTTCTGAAGTGCAAATTGCCCGTCGTATTAAAGAGGGGCGTGGCC
AAGGGCATGGTAAAGACTATATTCGCGGCGTTGTGACAATTTACCGAACAACTCCGCGGCCGGGAAGCCG
ATCTCGGCTTGAACGAATTGTTAGGTGGCGGTACTTGGGTCGATATCAAAGTGCATCACTTCTTCCCGTA
TGCCCAACTTTGTATAGAGAGCCACTGCGGGATCGTCACCGTAATCTGCTTGCACGTAGATCACATAAGC
ACCAAGCGCGTTGGCCTCATGCTTGAGGAGATTGATGAGCGCGGTGGCAATGCCCTGCCTCCGGTGCTCG
CCGGAGACTGCGAGATCATAGATATAGATCTCACTACGCGGCTGCTCAAACCTGGGCAGAACGTAAGCCG
CGAGAGCGCCAACAACCGCTTCTTGGTCGAAGGCAGCAAGCGCGATGAATGTCTTACTACGGAGCAAGTT
CCCGAGGTAATCGGAGTCCGGCTGATGTTGGGAGTAGGTGGCTACGTCTCCGAACTCACGACCGAAAAGA
TCAAGAGCAGCCCGCATGGATTTGACTTGGTCAGGGCCGAGCCTACATGTGCGAATGATGCCCATACTTG
AGCCACCTAACTTTGTTTTAGGGCGACTGCCCTGCTGCGTAACATCGTTGCTGCTGCGTAACATCGTTGC
TGCTCCATAACATCAAACATCGACCCACGGCGTAACGCGCTTGCTGCTTGGATGCCCGAGGCATAGACTG
TACAAAAAAACAGTCATAACAAGCCATGAAAACCGCCACTGCGCCGTTACCACCGCTGCGTTCGGTCAAG
GTTCTGGACCAGTTGCGTGAGCGCATACGCTACTTGCATTACAGTTTACGAACCGAACAGGCTTATGTCA
ACTGGGTTCGTGCCTTCATCCGTTTCCACGGTGTGCGTCACCCGGCAACCTTGGGCAGCAGCGAAGTCGA
GGCATTTCTGTCCTGGCTGGCGAACGAGCGCAAGGTTTCGGTCTCCACGCATCGTCAGGCATTGGCGGCC
TTGCTGTTCTTCTACGGCAAGGTGCTGTGCACGGATCTGCCCTGGCTTCAGGAGATCGGAAGACCTCGGC
CGTCGCGGCGCTTGCCGGTGGTGCTGACCCCGGATGAAGTGGTTCGCATCCTCGGTTTTCTGGAAGGCGA
GCATCGTTTGTTCGCCCAGGACTCTAGCTATAGTTCTAGTGGTTGGCTACGTATACTCCGGAATATTAAT
AGATCATGGAGATAATTAAAATGATAACCATCTCGCAAATAAATAAGTATTTTACTGTTTTCGTAACAGT
TTTGTAATAAAAAAACCTATAAATATTCCGGATTATTCATACCGTCCCACCATCGGGCGCGGATCCCGGT
CCGAAGCGCGCGGAATTCAAAGGGCCACCATGGCTAGCTGGAGCCACCCGCAGTTCGAGAAAGGTGGAGG
TGCCCGAGGTGGATCGGGAGGTGGATCGTGGAGCCACCCGCAGTTCGAAAAAGGATTCGATTACAAGGAT
GACGATGACAAGGGTACAAGATCTCCGCTGGAAGTCCTGTTCCAGGGCCCCATGGCTTCTGGAATCCTGG
TTAATGTAAAGGAGGAGGTGACCTGTCCCATCTGCCTGGAACTCCTGACAGAACCCCTGAGTCTGCCCTG
CGGCCACAGCCTCTGCCAAGCGTGCATCACTGCAAACCACAAGGAGTCCATGCTATACAAAGAAGAAGAG
AGAAGCTGCCCTGTGTGCCGGATCAGTTACCAGCCTGAGAATATACAGCCTAATCGGCATGTGGCCAACA
TAGTGGAGAAGCTCAGAGAGGTCAAGTTGAGCCCAGAAGAGGGGCAGAAGGTTGATCACTGTGCACGCCA
TGGAGAGAAACTCCTACTCTTCTGTCAGGAGGACAGCAAGGTCATTTGCTGGCTTTGTGAGCGGTCTCAG
GAGCACCGTGGTCACCACACTTTCCTCATGGAGGAGGTTGCCCAGGAGTACCATGTGAAGCTCCAGACAG
CTCTGGAGATGCTGAGGCAGAAGCAGCAGGAAGCTGAAAAGTTGGAAGCTGACATCAGAGAAGAGAAAGC
TTCCTGGAAGATTCAAATAGACTACGACAAAACCAACGTCTCGGCAGATTTTGAGCAACTGAGAGAGATC
CTGGACTGGGAGGAGAGCAATGAGCTGCAGAACCTGGAGAAGGAGGAAGAAGACATTCTGAAAAGCCTTA
CGAAGTCTGAAACGGAGATGGTGCAGCAGACCCAGTACATGAGAGAGCTCATCTCAGATCTGGAGCATCG
GTTGCAGGGGTCAATGATGGAGCTGCTGCAGGGTGTGGATGGCATCATTAAAAGGGTTGAGAACATGACC
TTGAAGAAGCCAAAAACATTTCACAAAAATCAAAGGAGAGTGTTTCGAGCTCCTGATCTGAAAGGAATGC
TAGACATGTTTAGAGAGCTATGAGGGGACCCAGCTTTCCCTACGTCGACGAGCTCACTAGTCGCGGCCGC
TTTCGAATCTAGAGCCTGCAGTCTCGAGGCATGCGGTACCAAGCTTGTCGAGAAGTACTAGAGGATCATA
ATCAGCCATACCACATTTGTAGAGGTTTTACTTGCTTTAAAAAACCTCCCACACCTCCCCCTGAACCTGA
AACATAAAATGAATGCAATTGTTGTTGTTAACTTGTTTATTGCAGCTTATAATGGTTACAAATAAAGCAA
TAGCATCACAAATTTCACAAATAAAGCATTTTTTTCACTGCATTCTAGTTGTGGTTTGTCCAAACTCATC
AATGTATCTTATCATGTCTGGATCTGATCACTGCTTGAGCCTAGGAGATCCGAACCAGATAAGTGAAATC
TAGTTCCAAACTATTTTGTCATTTTTAATTTTCGTATTAGCTTACGACGCTACACCCAGTTCCCATCTAT
TTTGTCACTCTTCCCTAAATAATCCTTAAAAACTCCATTTCCACCCCTCCCAGTTCCCAACTATTTTGTC
CGCCCACAGCGGGGCATTTTTCTTCCTGTTATGTTTTTAATCAAACATCCTGCCAACTCCATGTGACAAA
CCGTCATCTTCGGCTACTTTTTCTCTGTCACAGAATGAAAATTTTTCTGTCATCTCTTCGTTATTAATGT
TTGTAATTGACTGAATATCAACGCTTATTTGCAGCCTGAATGGCGAATGG
