>Addgene plasmid #79030 | pFastBac1-OSF-TRIM5alpha(African green monkey pygerythrus)(1-293) | addgene partial sequence | sequence record 151834 | fBac-1 5'-tattcataccgtcccacca-3'
CGGGAGGTGGATCGTGGAGCCACCCGCAGTTCGAAAAAGGATTCGATTACAAGGATGACGATGACAAGGG
TACAAGATCTCCGCTGGAAGTCCTGTTCCAGGGCCCCATGGCTTCTGGAATCCTGGTTAATGTAAAGGAG
GAGGTGACCTGTCCCATCTGCCTGGAACTCCTGACAGAACCCCTGAGTCTGCCCTGCGGCCACAGCCTCT
GCCAAGCGTGCATCACTGCAAACCACAAGGAGTCCATGCTATACAAAGAAGAAGAGAGAAGCTGCCCTGT
GTGCCGGATCAGTTACCAGCCTGAGAATATACAGCCTAATCGGCATGTGGCCAACATAGTGGAGAAGCTC
AGAGAGGTCAAGTTGAGCCCAGAAGAGGGGCAGAAGGTTGATCACTGTGCACGCCATGGAGAGAAACTCC
TACTCTTCTGTCAGGAGGACAGCAAGGTCATTTGCTGGCTTTGTGAGCGGTCTCAGGAGCACCGTGGTCA
CCACACTTTCCTCATGGAGGAGGTTGCCCAGGAGTACCATGTGAAGCTCCAGACAGCTCTGGAGATGCTG
AGGCAGAAGCAGCAGGAAGCTGAAAAGTTGGAAGCTGACATCAGAGAAGAGAAAGCTTCCTGGAAGATTC
AAATAGACTACGACAAAACCAACGTCTCGGCAGATTTTGAGCAACTGAGAGAGATCCTGGACTGG
