>Addgene plasmid #79030 | pFastBac1-OSF-TRIM5alpha(African green monkey pygerythrus)(1-293) | addgene partial sequence | sequence record 151835 | fBac-2 5'-gggaggttttttaaagcaagtaaa-3'
TATGATCCTCTAGTACTTCTCGACAAGCTTGGTACCGCATGCCTCGAGACTGCAGGCTCTAGATTCGAAA
GCGGCCGCGACTAGTGAGCTCGTCGACGTAGGGAAAGCTGGGTCCCCTCATAGCTCTCTAAACATGTCTA
GCATTCCTTTCAGATCAGGAGCTCGAAACACTCTCCTTTGATTTTTGTGAAATGTTTTTGGCTTCTTCAA
GGTCATGTTCTCAACCCTTTTAATGATGCCATCCACACCCTGCAGCAGCTCCATCATTGACCCCTGCAAC
CGATGCTCCAGATCTGAGATGAGCTCTCTCATGTACTGGGTCTGCTGCACCATCTCCGTTTCAGACTTCG
TAAGGCTTTTCAGAATGTCTTCTTCCTCCTTCTCCAGGTTCTGCAGCTCATTGCTCTCCTCCCAGTCCAG
GATCTCTCTCAGTTGCTCAAAATCTGCCGAGACGTTGGTTTTGTCGTAGTCTATTTGAATCTTCCAGGAA
GCTTTCTCTTCTCTGATGTCAGCTTCCAACTTTTCAGCTTCCTGCTGCTTCTGCCTCAGCATCTCCAGAG
CTGTCTGGAGCTTCACATGGTACTCCTGGGCAACCTCCTCCATGAGGAAAGTGTGGTGACCACGGTGCTC
CTGAGACCGCTCACAAAGCCAGCAAATGACCTTGCTGTCCTCCTGACAGAAGAGTAGGAGTTTCTCTCCA
TGGCGTGCACAGTGATCAACCTTCTGCCCCTCTTCTGGGCTCAACTTGACCTCTCTGAGCTTCTCCACTA
TGTTGGCCACATGCCGATTAGGCTGTATATTCTCAGGCTGGTAACTGATCCGGCACACAGG
